Addgene plasmid #65830: Prig-3::CD4::spGFP11
Purpose: For membrane contact
Depositing lab: Cori Bargmann & Kang Shen. Depositing organization: Rockefeller University. Publication: GFP Reconstitution Across Synaptic Partners (GRASP) defines cell contacts and synapses in living nervous systems. Feinberg EH, Vanhoven MK, Bendesky A, Wang G, Fetter RD, Shen K, Bargmann CI. Neuron. 2008 Feb 7. 57(3):353-63. 10.1016/j.neuron.2007.11.030 PubMed 18255029.
Backbone
  Vector backbone: pSM
  Backbone manufacturer: C.I. Bargmann and S. MaCarroll
  Backbone size w/o insert (bp): 3500
  Total vector size (bp): 7444
  Vector type: Worm Expression
Growth in bacteria
  Bacterial resistance: Ampicillin, 100 μg/mL
  Growth temperature: 37°C
  Growth strain: DH5alpha
  Copy number: High Copy
Gene/Insert
  Gene/Insert name: Homo sapiens CD4 molecule (CD4), transcript variant 2, mRNA (alt name: CD4-2 cDNA with artificial introns)
  Species: H. sapiens (human)
  Insert size (bp): 1101
  GenBank ID: NM_001195014
  Entrez Gene: CD4 (a.k.a. CD4mut, IMD79, Leu-3, OKT4D, T4)
  Promoter: Prig-3
  Tag / fusion protein: spGFP11 (N terminal on insert)
  Cloning method: Restriction Enzyme; 5′ cloning site XmaI (not destroyed); 3′ cloning site SacI (not destroyed)
  Sequencing primers: 5′ GCCAAAGGACCCAAAGGTATG
Resource information
  A portion of this plasmid was derived from a plasmid made by: Evan H Feinberg from Bargmann lab made it originally.
Terms and licenses: Academic/Nonprofit Terms; Industry Terms: Not Available to Industry
How to cite: Prig-3::CD4::spGFP11 was a gift from Cori Bargmann & Kang Shen (Addgene plasmid # 65830 ; http://n2t.net/addgene:65830 ; RRID:Addgene_65830)
