[The description below was written by a language model from this plasmid's Addgene catalogue record and the feature table of its GenBank file.]
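Description:
Prig-3::CD4::spGFP11 is a 7,444 bp circular worm expression plasmid built on the pSM backbone (about 3.5 kb) for transgene expression in C. elegans. It is propagated in E. coli as a high-copy plasmid through a ColE1/pUC-type origin and selected with ampicillin via the bla beta-lactamase gene and its own promoter. Remnants of a pUC-style cloning region (CAP binding site, lac promoter and lac operator) lie near the start of the insert region and are not relevant to expression in the worm.

The payload is a human CD4 cDNA (transcript variant 2, about 1.1 kb), modified with artificial introns, a common way to improve expression in C. elegans. It was cloned between XmaI and SacI sites and is placed under the rig-3 promoter. The CD4 sequence is fused at its N-terminal end to spGFP11, the eleventh beta-strand of GFP. This short fragment is non-fluorescent on its own but can associate with the complementary GFP(1-10) fragment to reconstitute fluorescent GFP. CD4 here serves as a transmembrane carrier that displays the fragment at the cell surface.

The construct is one half of the GRASP (GFP Reconstitution Across Synaptic Partners) system. When cells expressing this fusion closely appose cells expressing a membrane-tethered GFP(1-10) partner, fluorescence marks the site of contact, and the record gives the purpose simply as detecting membrane contact. The feature table annotates only the GFP11 segment and backbone elements. The rig-3 promoter, the CD4 coding region and any 3' UTR are not annotated, so their exact positions are not stated.
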