LOCUS       Exported 7444 bp ds-DNA circular SYN 12-MAY-2021
DEFINITION  For membrane contact.
ACCESSION   .
VERSION     .
KEYWORDS    Prig-3::CD4::spGFP11
SOURCE      synthetic DNA construct
  ORGANISM  synthetic DNA construct
REFERENCE   1 (bases 1 to 7444)
  AUTHORS   Feinberg EH, Vanhoven MK, Bendesky A, Wang G, Fetter RD, Shen K,
            Bargmann CI
  TITLE     GFP Reconstitution Across Synaptic Partners (GRASP) defines cell
            contacts and synapses in living nervous systems.
  JOURNAL   Neuron. 2008 Feb 7. 57(3):353-63.
  PUBMED    18255029
REFERENCE   2 (bases 1 to 7444)
  AUTHORS   .
  TITLE     Direct Submission
  JOURNAL   Exported May 12, 2021 from SnapGene Server 1.1.58
            http://www.snapgene.com
FEATURES             Location/Qualifiers
     source          1..7444
                     /organism="synthetic DNA construct"
                     /mol_type="other DNA"
     CDS             3139..3186
                     /codon_start=1
                     /product="11th beta-strand of superfolder GFP"
                     /label=GFP11
                     /note="associates with GFP(1-10), consisting of the first
                     10 beta-strands, to reconstitute fluorescent GFP (Cabantous
                     et al., 2005; Kamiyama et al., 2016)"
                     /translation="RDHMVLHEYVNAAGIT"
     primer_bind     complement(5013..5035)
                     /label=pGEX 3'
                     /note="pGEX vectors, reverse primer"
     primer_bind     5135..5154
                     /label=pRS-marker
                     /note="pRS vectors, use to sequence yeast selectable
                     marker"
     primer_bind     complement(5236..5254)
                     /label=pBRforEco
                     /note="pBR322 vectors, upsteam of EcoRI site, forward
                     primer"
     promoter        5322..5426
                     /gene="bla"
                     /label=AmpR promoter
     CDS             5427..6287
                     /codon_start=1
                     /gene="bla"
                     /product="beta-lactamase"
                     /label=AmpR
                     /note="confers resistance to ampicillin, carbenicillin, and
                     related antibiotics"
                     /translation="MSIQHFRVALIPFFAAFCLPVFAHPETLVKVKDAEDQLGARVGYI
                     ELDLNSGKILESFRPEERFPMMSTFKVLLCGAVLSRIDAGQEQLGRRIHYSQNDLVEYS
                     PVTEKHLTDGMTVRELCSAAITMSDNTAANLLLTTIGGPKELTAFLHNMGDHVTRLDRW
                     EPELNEAIPNDERDTTMPVAMATTLRKLLTGELLTLASRQQLIDWMEADKVAGPLLRSA
                     LPAGWFIADKSGAGERGSRGIIAALGPDGKPSRIVVIYTTGSQATMDERNRQIAEIGAS
                     LIKHW"
     primer_bind     complement(5645..5664)
                     /label=Amp-R
                     /note="Ampicillin resistance gene, reverse primer"
     rep_origin      6458..7046
                     /direction=RIGHT
                     /label=ori
                     /note="high-copy-number ColE1/pMB1/pBR322/pUC origin of
                     replication"
     primer_bind     6947..6966
                     /label=pBR322ori-F
                     /note="pBR322 origin, forward primer"
     primer_bind     7200..7217
                     /label=L4440
                     /note="L4440 vector, forward primer"
     protein_bind    7334..7355
                     /label=CAP binding site
                     /bound_moiety="E. coli catabolite activator protein"
                     /note="CAP binding activates transcription in the presence
                     of cAMP."
     promoter        7370..7400
                     /label=lac promoter
                     /note="promoter for the E. coli lac operon"
     protein_bind    7408..7424
                     /label=lac operator
                     /bound_moiety="lac repressor encoded by lacI"
                     /note="The lac repressor binds to the lac operator to
                     inhibit transcription in E. coli. This inhibition can be
                     relieved by adding lactose or
                     isopropyl-beta-D-thiogalactopyranoside (IPTG)."
     primer_bind     7413..7435
                     /label=M13/pUC Reverse
                     /note="In lacZ gene"
ORIGIN
        1 atgaccatga ttacgccaag cttgcatgcg cggccgcact gactgggccg gccgaaatgc
       61 gacccatcat attgttccta ttgtcatgta caagctgtcc ctgttttgct cgcttaatcc
      121 gtcaacccct tccccgttct aattagagat gagtgaatta caatagagtt gaaacggaaa
      181 tctgagtgtc tgtagctttc cgccgccgct tttgttacga gatggtagac gtccctttct
      241 tggtgtttat tgtctcacaa actgtataat aaagcaccgt tgtgtaaaag gcatttggta
      301 tcaggaagat aaaatgaata aaatgcaaat gcggaatcaa aaattgccaa ataattttga
      361 ccaataaaat atcaaaaata atagaacaga aataaacaaa taaaactacg gagaaaatgt
      421 gattattcca ttaaacaacg ttttaaacca actttattcg tcagtgggga aggttttgga
      481 caaatatcat agtaaaactt gttcgtttta attatacata atcaataatt ataggtgtta
      541 gaaccaatgg tcgaaattta aaaaaaaatc aacattttag aaaatttcgg caatttaccg
      601 aaatattgac tgacaatttt acatatataa gtgttttgaa atagaatccc cattgacgat
      661 gcgccacctt aaacagtaga actgttccaa tcagaaacta aataaatacg gttattatat
      721 atatatatat atatatatat atataacttg tttttattat gcatttctca aaactcacca
      781 aactcaatct ctaatttacg gttgttgagg aaaatatatt tatcacattt agttgagact
      841 ctaaaagaag tacaactttt ttcttgcaat tcctccacca atccaatttt tcaagagtca
      901 attgcttgga gtcctcgttt tctcgtaatc cgatattccc cctatttctg tgattttatt
      961 cagtttcgtc ctcttacacc aaaaatcttc atgacttttt tggttttctg cttaatcttt
     1021 tttttgtttt taaagtctac catccggcaa ttttttttgc aaatggttgc tcagaatttg
     1081 acctcagatt aaaattttca ggaacttcct ggtcccattt cgtcacattt aataacaaac
     1141 caaatccttc agcttgagtc gtccaagcca acgcaaccct aattcgattc cacctccaat
     1201 ttaccttttt gccgttttcg atcaaattgt gggggctctt tttatttgaa agtcgtaaaa
     1261 tggcgcgtcc ttgtcgaaaa ttgagatagc taatggttcc aaataaaatc aaatgcatga
     1321 acctagtagg aaaaatcgtt ttttttttca tcttccaaag aaaaagttta agataaaccc
     1381 accactccag caatccacct acgcgttttt caccggaaac tgtcatttgt ttttgatgta
     1441 tgacagtgcc agcactgaac taaattccca tttgttttgt tgtggtgtta tctaaccacg
     1501 tggctctttc tctaaatttt gcgtaggctg caagatccgc aatcccacca aaaaatggtt
     1561 tctaatgtac ttcatacata tcccacatga ctcagtgctc cgaaacgccc agcaaccccc
     1621 gcgtttgtct ttacaaaaat gaggcggaaa tgggaaattt tcctgctatt gctatggtaa
     1681 aatacttaag ctgtattgag atttgggaaa ttgaaagata agatgaaaaa tccactctgt
     1741 ataattaaaa aggtttattt tttttgtaat ttttgtaccg caaatttttt cattaactga
     1801 tttttcttta ttcattcgat ggcccagttt cagatcttca ttatcatgta gtttattcat
     1861 tcaaactatt tgtgacatca tgatggttgt ttaaaaataa tttcgaatga agaaagctta
     1921 aacctattat aattttcttt tctataaaaa atattgattt tgtaaagcgt ttggcagtga
     1981 cagtaccaaa aaatgtttta aaatgattta agaaaatttt ttattttatt tgtataatac
     2041 gcgtaaaatg agtatactcg tcatttgtca cgaatcgagt tctcagtttg ctgtgaatat
     2101 cttgtaatag aaatcgatct catagtgtca cttttgaggc ataacttttc aggttgttac
     2161 aagttcatta acttgtcaag actgggtcat gttttaaagt gtaactgtta cccatgtacc
     2221 ctaaactttg agacaaactc ctcaaaactt gtaaccagaa tcctatgtag atgactcaca
     2281 aaaccctgtt ttcaatttga acgaatttcg aaactggcca aaatgttccc ctcttgctca
     2341 cctaatgctt ttaccattta aaaaggatgg taacaacact ctttcgaaaa tgtaggcggt
     2401 ccattttcgg tttctcataa ccgtctggct ctatctccta gtgcgcgagg agagggcggg
     2461 cggagtagga atcgggggca gcgcactcat acactctgcc cttctctttt gcacacacag
     2521 aaaaagatag atacagacca acacttattg ttgtccagta agcttccaga aaactatttt
     2581 cagaattaca aactacattt ttctagaaca gtcaattgat tttttacaag attcgagtat
     2641 tctaacatta gtgaaagtat ttagccactg caattttcaa ctgtaggttt caacttccaa
     2701 aaaaaattcc tagcatttct aattggatga aaaaaggcta tctagaccct ccattattta
     2761 ctcataattt catctcgtcc tcatttttaa tcccctcatt gatcccatca caatccgcca
     2821 aaatgttttt taaacacttt tttcttcacc agccgtatgt ggtcaactgc ctaaaaattt
     2881 cacagctatt tgtcattcct tgcagaagaa cttcattctt ctttttcgaa aggcgcgcct
     2941 ctagaggatc cccgggattg gccaaaggac ccaaaggtat gtttcgaatg atactaacat
     3001 aacatagaac attttcagga ggacccttgg agggtaccgc cggcaatgcc accttcaaca
     3061 tcattgctgc tcctcgcagc acttcttcca ttcgctttac cagcaagcga ttggaagact
     3121 ggagaagtca ctgctagcag agatcatatg gtgttgcatg aatatgtcaa tgctgcaggt
     3181 attactggag gaggaggatc aggaggtgga ggatctttcc aaaaagcatc atctattgtt
     3241 tataagaagg aaggtgagta agtttaaaca gatccatact aactaacttg ttctgacata
     3301 attttcagac aagtcgagtt ttcattcccg cttgccttta ctgttgagaa acttactgga
     3361 tctggagaac tttggtggca agccgaaaga gcttcttcat caaagtcatg gattactttt
     3421 gatttgaaaa ataaagaggt aagtttaaac agttgaatac taactaacgg agatctttga
     3481 aattttcagg tgtcagtgaa aagagtgaca caagatccga aattgcagat gggaaagaaa
     3541 cttccacttc atttgacttt gccacaagcc ttgccacagt atgcaggttc aggaaatttg
     3601 acacttgctt tggaagccaa gtaagtttaa acaataacct actaactaac gtagataatt
     3661 taaattttca gaacaggaaa gcttcaccaa gaggtcaatc ttgtggtgat gcgagctact
     3721 caattgcaga agaatcttac atgcgaagtt tggggaccaa catctccaaa attgatgttg
     3781 tcattgaaac ttgaaaacaa gtaagtttaa acttgatagt actaactaac atgtttcatt
     3841 taaattttca gggaggcaaa agtgtctaag cgtgagaaag ctgtttgggt tcttaaccca
     3901 gaagcaggaa tgtggcagtg tttgttgtca gattctggtc aagtgttgct tgaatcaaat
     3961 attaaggtct tgccgacatg ggtaagttta aactgagttc tactaactaa cgagtaatat
     4021 ttaaattttc agtctacacc ggttcagcca atggcactta ttgttcttgg tggtgtggca
     4081 ggacttttgt tgttcatcgg attgggaatc ttcttctgtg tccgatgccg acatcgacgt
     4141 cgttaaggta ccgacgtcat gcgaagggcg aattctgcag atatctgagc tccgcatcgg
     4201 ccgctgtcat cagatcgcca tctcgcgccc gtgcctctga cttctaagtc caattactct
     4261 tcaacatccc tacatgctct ttctccctgt gctcccaccc cctatttttg ttattatcaa
     4321 aaaaacttct tcttaatttc tttgtttttt agcttctttt aagtcacctc taacaatgaa
     4381 attgtgtaga ttcaaaaata gaattaattc gtaataaaaa gtcgaaaaaa attgtgctcc
     4441 ctccccccat taataataat tctatcccaa aatctacaca atgttctgtg tacacttctt
     4501 atgttttttt tacttctgat aaattttttt tgaaacatca tagaaaaaac cgcacacaaa
     4561 ataccttatc atatgttacg tttcagttta tgaccgcaat ttttatttct tcgcacgtct
     4621 gggcctctca tgacgtcaaa tcatgctcat cgtgaaaaag ttttggagta tttttggaat
     4681 ttttcaatca agtgaaagtt tatgaaatta attttcctgc ttttgctttt tgggggtttc
     4741 ccctattgtt tgtcaagagt ttcgaggacg gcgtttttct tgctaaaatc acaagtattg
     4801 atgagcacga tgcaagaaag atcggaagaa ggtttgggtt tgaggctcag tggaaggtga
     4861 gtagaagttg ataatttgaa agtggagtag tgtctatggg gtttttgcct taaatgacag
     4921 aatacattcc caatatacca aacataactg tttcctacta gtcggccgta cgggcccttt
     4981 cgtctcgcgc gtttcggtga tgacggtgaa aacctctgac acatgcagct cccggagacg
     5041 gtcacagctt gtctgtaagc ggatgccggg agcagacaag cccgtcaggg cgcgtcagcg
     5101 ggtgttggcg ggtgtcgggg ctggcttaac tatgcggcat cagagcagat tgtactgaga
     5161 gtgcaccata tgcggtgtga aataccgcac agatgcgtaa ggagaaaata ccgcatcagg
     5221 cggccttaat taagggcctc gtgatacgcc tatttttata ggttaatgtc atgataataa
     5281 tggtttctta gacgtcaggt ggcacttttc ggggaaatgt gcgcggaacc cctatttgtt
     5341 tatttttcta aatacattca aatatgtatc cgctcatgag acaataaccc tgataaatgc
     5401 ttcaataata ttgaaaaagg aagagtatga gtattcaaca tttccgtgtc gcccttattc
     5461 ccttttttgc ggcattttgc cttcctgttt ttgctcaccc agaaacgctg gtgaaagtaa
     5521 aagatgctga agatcagttg ggtgcacgag tgggttacat cgaactggat ctcaacagcg
     5581 gtaagatcct tgagagtttt cgccccgaag aacgttttcc aatgatgagc acttttaaag
     5641 ttctgctatg tggcgcggta ttatcccgta ttgacgccgg gcaagagcaa ctcggtcgcc
     5701 gcatacacta ttctcagaat gacttggttg agtactcacc agtcacagaa aagcatctta
     5761 cggatggcat gacagtaaga gaattatgca gtgctgccat aaccatgagt gataacactg
     5821 cggccaactt acttctgaca acgatcggag gaccgaagga gctaaccgct tttttgcaca
     5881 acatggggga tcatgtaact cgccttgatc gttgggaacc ggagctgaat gaagccatac
     5941 caaacgacga gcgtgacacc acgatgcctg tagcaatggc aacaacgttg cgcaaactat
     6001 taactggcga actacttact ctagcttccc ggcaacaatt aatagactgg atggaggcgg
     6061 ataaagttgc aggaccactt ctgcgctcgg cccttccggc tggctggttt attgctgata
     6121 aatctggagc cggtgagcgt gggtctcgcg gtatcattgc agcactgggg ccagatggta
     6181 agccctcccg tatcgtagtt atctacacga cggggagtca ggcaactatg gatgaacgaa
     6241 atagacagat cgctgagata ggtgcctcac tgattaagca ttggtaactg tcagaccaag
     6301 tttactcata tatactttag attgatttaa aacttcattt ttaatttaaa aggatctagg
     6361 tgaagatcct ttttgataat ctcatgacca aaatccctta acgtgagttt tcgttccact
     6421 gagcgtcaga ccccgtagaa aagatcaaag gatcttcttg agatcctttt tttctgcgcg
     6481 taatctgctg cttgcaaaca aaaaaaccac cgctaccagc ggtggtttgt ttgccggatc
     6541 aagagctacc aactcttttt ccgaaggtaa ctggcttcag cagagcgcag ataccaaata
     6601 ctgtccttct agtgtagccg tagttaggcc accacttcaa gaactctgta gcaccgccta
     6661 catacctcgc tctgctaatc ctgttaccag tggctgctgc cagtggcgat aagtcgtgtc
     6721 ttaccgggtt ggactcaaga cgatagttac cggataaggc gcagcggtcg ggctgaacgg
     6781 ggggttcgtg cacacagccc agcttggagc gaacgaccta caccgaactg agatacctac
     6841 agcgtgagca ttgagaaagc gccacgcttc ccgaagggag aaaggcggac aggtatccgg
     6901 taagcggcag ggtcggaaca ggagagcgca cgagggagct tccaggggga aacgcctggt
     6961 atctttatag tcctgtcggg tttcgccacc tctgacttga gcgtcgattt ttgtgatgct
     7021 cgtcaggggg gcggagccta tggaaaaacg ccagcaacgc ggccttttta cggttcctgg
     7081 ccttttgctg gccttttgct cacatgttct ttcctgcgtt atcccctgat tctgtggata
     7141 accgtattac cgcctttgag tgagctgata ccgctcgccg cagccgaacg accgagcgca
     7201 gcgagtcagt gagcgaggaa gcggaagagc gcccaatacg caaaccgcct ctccccgcgc
     7261 gttggccgat tcattaatgc agctggcacg acaggtttcc cgactggaaa gcgggcagtg
     7321 agcgcaacgc aattaatgtg agttagctca ctcattaggc accccaggct ttacacttta
     7381 tgcttccggc tcgtatgttg tgtggaattg tgagcggata acaatttcac acaggaaaca
     7441 gctn
//
