>Addgene plasmid #65830 | Prig-3::CD4::spGFP11 | addgene partial sequence | sequence record 122515 | PD49-83-R 5'-GAGCACAGGGAGAAAGAGCA-3'
ATTGGACTTAGAAGTCAGAGGCACGGGCGCGAGATGGCGATCTGATGACAGCGGCCGATGCGGAGCTCAG
ATATCTGCAGAATTCGCCCTTCGCATGACGTCGGTACCTTAACGACGTCGATGTCGGCATCGGACACAGA
AGAAGATTCCCAATCCGATGAACAACAAAAGTCCTGCCACACCACCAAGAACAATAAGTGCCATTGGCTG
AACCGGTGTAGACTGAAAATTTAAATATTACTCGTTAGTTAGTAGAACTCAGTTTAAACTTACCCATGTC
GGCAAGACCTTAATATTTGATTCAAGCAACACTTGACCAGAATCTGACAACAAACACTGCCACATTCCTG
CTTCTGGGTTAAGAACCCAAACAGCTTTCTCACGCTTAGACACTTTTGCCTCCCTGAAAATTTAAATGAA
ACATGTTAGTTAGTACTATCAAGTTTAAACTTACTTGTTTTCAAGTTTCAATGACAACATCAATTTTGGA
GATGTTGGTCCCCAAACTTCGCATGTAAGATTCTTCTGCAATTGAGTAGCTCGCATCACCACAAGATTGA
CCTCTTGGTGAAGCTTTCCTGTTCTGAAAATTTAAATTATCTACGTTAGTTAGTAGGTTATTGTTTAAAC
TTACTTGGCTTCCAAAGCAAGTGTCAAATTTCCTGAACCTGCATACTGTGGCAAGGCTTGTGGCAAAGTC
AAATGAAGTGGAAGTTTCTTTCCCATCTGCAATTTCGGATCTTGTGTCACTCTTTTCACTGACACCTGAA
AATTTCAAAGATCTCCGTTAGTTAGTATTCAACTGTTTAAACTTACCTCTTTATTTTTCAAATCAAAAGT
AATCCATGACTTTGATGAAGAAGCTCTTTCGGCTTGCCACCAAAGTTCTCCAGATCCAGTAAGTTTCTCA
ACAGTAAAGGCAAGCGGGAATGAAAACTCGACTTGTCTGAAAATTATGTCAGAACAAGTTAGTTAGTATG
GATCTGTTTAAACTTACTCACCTTCCTTCTTATAAACAATAGATGATGCTTTTTGGAAAGATCCTCCACC
TCCTGATCCTCCTCCTCCAGTAATA
