>Addgene plasmid #65830 | Prig-3::CD4::spGFP11 | addgene partial sequence | sequence record 122590 | M13-Rev 5'-CAGGAAACAGCTATGACC-3'
GCGGGCCGCACTGACTGGGCCGGCCGAAATGCGACCCATCATATTGTTCCTATTGTCATGTACAAGCTGT
CCCTGTTTTGCTCGCTTAATCCGTCAACCCCTTCCCCGTTCTAATTAGAGATGAGTGAATTACAATAGAG
TTGAAACGGAAATCTGAGTGTCTGTAGCTTTCCGCCGCCGCTTTTGTTACGAGATGGTAGACGTCCCTTT
CTTGGTGTTTATTGTCTCACAAACTGTATAATAAAGCACCGTTGTGTAAAAGGCATTTGGTATCAGGAAG
ATAAAATGAATAAAATGCAAATGCGGAATCAAAAATTGCCAAATAATTTTGACCAATAAAATATCAAAAA
TAATAGAACAGAAATAAACAAATAAAACTACGGAGAAAATGTGATTATTCCATTAAACAACGTTTTAAAC
CAACTTTATTCGTCAGTGGGGAAGGTTTTGGACAAATACCATAGTAAAACTTGTTCGTTTTAATTATACA
TAATCAATAATTATAGGTGTTAGAACCAATGGTCGAAATTTAAAAAAAAATCAACATTTTAGAAAATTTC
GGCAATTTACCGAAATATTGACTGACAATTTTACATATATAAGTGTTTTGAAATAGAATCCCCATTGACG
ATGCGCCACCTTAAACAGTAGAACTGTTCCAATCAGAAACTAAATAAATACGGTTATTATATATATATAT
ATATATATATATATATAACTTGTTTTTATTATGCATTTCTCAAAACTCACCAAACTCAATCTCTAATTTA
CGGTTGTTGAGGAAAATATATTTATCACATTTAGTTGAGACTCTAAAAGAAGTACAACTTTTTTCTTGCA
ATTCCTCCACCAATCCAATTTTTCAAGAGTCAATTGCTTGGAGTCCTCGTTTTCTCGTAATCCGATATTC
CCCCTATTTCTGTGATTTTAT
